Addgene plasmid #109787: pHH0103_UBA2_ThiF
Purpose: Protein expression and purification of UBA2_ThiF
Depositing lab: Sachdev Sidhu. Depositing organization: University of Toronto. Publication: Large-scale survey and database of high affinity ligands for peptide recognition modules. Teyra J, Kelil A, Jain S, Helmy M, Jajodia R, Hooda Y, Gu J, D'Cruz AA, Nicholson SE, Min J, Sudol M, Kim PM, Bader GD, Sidhu SS. Mol Syst Biol. 2020 Dec;16(12):e9310. doi: 10.15252/msb.20199310. PubMed 33438817.
Backbone
  Vector backbone: pHH0103
  Vector type: Bacterial Expression
Growth in bacteria
  Bacterial resistance: Ampicillin, 100 μg/mL
  Growth temperature: 37°C
  Growth strain: DH5alpha
  Copy number: Low Copy
Gene/Insert
  Gene/Insert name: UBA2_ThiF
  Species: H. sapiens (human)
  Entrez Gene: UBA2 (a.k.a. ACCES, ARX, HRIHFB2115, SAE2)
  Cloning method: Restriction Enzyme; 5′ cloning site Sfi1 (unknown if destroyed); 3′ cloning site Not1 (unknown if destroyed)
Terms and licenses: Academic/Nonprofit Terms; Industry Terms: Not Available to Industry
How to cite: pHH0103_UBA2_ThiF was a gift from Sachdev Sidhu (Addgene plasmid # 109787 ; http://n2t.net/addgene:109787 ; RRID:Addgene_109787)
