[The description below was written by a language model from this plasmid's Addgene catalogue record and pLannotate feature annotations shown in this document.]
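Description:
pHH0103_UBA2_ThiF is an 8,040-nt bacterial expression plasmid built on the pHH0103 backbone for producing and purifying a domain of human UBA2 (also called SAE2), the catalytic subunit of the heterodimeric SUMO-activating E1 enzyme. It is maintained in E. coli through a ColE1/pBR322-type origin with the adjacent bom region and is selected with ampicillin via the β-lactamase gene and its native promoter. The catalogue lists it as low copy. The annotated rop sequence is present only as fragments interrupted by an f1 phage origin, which would in principle permit single-stranded DNA production with helper phage.

Expression is driven by the hybrid tac promoter followed by a lac operator, and the plasmid carries its own lacI gene under the up-mutated lacIq promoter, so transcription is tightly repressed until induced with IPTG. The open reading frame begins with a 6xHis tag, continues into Schistosoma japonicum glutathione S-transferase, and then into a roughly 1.3 kb fragment of UBA2 that, by the construct name, corresponds to the ThiF-family adenylation domain region. This insert was cloned between SfiI and NotI sites. The dual His/GST tag allows purification on nickel or glutathione resins, and the GST moiety can aid solubility. A phage fd terminator lies just downstream of the insert. Beyond it are fragments of M13 gene III, a tetracycline resistance gene fragment and a tet promoter fragment, which appear to be non-functional remnants of a phagemid ancestry. The plasmid belongs to a collection of domain expression constructs associated with a large-scale survey of ligands for peptide recognition modules.
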