Features (pLannotate 1.2.2; 21 found; start..end, strand, type, name):
      1..29      +  promoter       tac promoter: strong E. coli promoter; hybrid between the trp and lac UV5 promoters
     37..53      +  protein_bind   lac operator: The lac repressor binds to the lac operator to inhibit transcription in E. coli. This inhibition can be relieved by adding lactose or isopropyl-β-D-thiogalactopyranoside (IPTG). lac repressor encoded by lacI
    138..155     +  CDS            6xHis: 6xHis affinity tag
    171..824     +  CDS            GST26_SCHJA: Experimental evidence at protein level: Swiss-Prot protein existence level 1. GST isoenzymes appear to play a central role in the parasite detoxification system. Other functions are also suspected including a role in increasing the solubility of haematin in the parasite gut. From Schistosoma japonicum (Blood fluke).
    906..2219    +  CDS            UBA2 (fragment): SAE2_HUMAN - Also known as SAE2, UBLE1B. Experimental evidence at protein level: Swiss-Prot protein existence level 1. The heterodimer acts as an E1 ligase for SUMO1, SUMO2, SUMO3, and probably SUMO4. It mediates ATP-dependent activation of SUMO proteins followed by formation of a thioester bond between a SUMO protein and a conserved active site cysteine residue on UBA2/SAE2. From Homo sapiens (Human).
   2235..2282    +  terminator     fd terminator (sequence withheld): central terminator from bacteriophage fd (Otsuka and Kunisawa, 1982)
   2287..2499    +  CDS            M13 gene III (fragment) (sequence partly withheld): pIII; III; minor coat protein
   2514..2984    +  CDS            M13 gene III (fragment) (sequence partly withheld): pIII; III; minor coat protein
   3006..3076    +  CDS            TcR (fragment): tetracycline efflux protein; tet; confers resistance to tetracycline
   3318..3698    -  CDS            YPB1_ECOLX: Protein predicted: Swiss-Prot protein existence level 4. From Escherichia coli.
   3715..3866    +  CDS            rop (fragment): Rop protein, which maintains plasmids at low copy number; rop
   3902..4330    -  rep_origin     f1 ori (sequence partly withheld): f1 bacteriophage origin of replication; arrow indicates direction of (+) strand synthesis
   4339..4378    +  CDS            rop (fragment): Rop protein, which maintains plasmids at low copy number; rop
   4480..4620    +  misc_feature   bom: basis of mobility region from pBR322
   4806..5393    -  rep_origin     ori: high-copy-number ColE1/pMB1/pBR322/pUC origin of replication
   5564..6424    -  CDS            AmpR: β-lactamase; bla; confers resistance to ampicillin, carbenicillin, and related antibiotics
   6425..6529    -  promoter       AmpR promoter: bla
   6638..6715    +  promoter       lacIq promoter: lacI (mutant); In the lacIq allele, a single base change in the promoter boosts expression of the lacI gene about 10-fold.
   6716..7798    +  CDS            lacI: lac repressor; lacI; The lac repressor binds to the lac operator to inhibit transcription in E. coli. This inhibition can be relieved by adding lactose or isopropyl-β-D-thiogalactopyranoside (IPTG).
   7811..7832    +  protein_bind   CAP binding site: CAP binding activates transcription in the presence of cAMP. E. coli catabolite activator protein
   7851..7868    +  promoter       tet promoter (fragment): E. coli promoter for tetracycline efflux protein gene
>Addgene plasmid #109787 | pHH0103_UBA2_ThiF | addgene full sequence | sequence record 213473 | Addgene NGS Result
TTGACAATTAATCATCGGCTCGTATAATGTGTGGAATTGTGAGCGGATAACAATTTCACACAGGAAACAG
CCAGTCCGTTTAGGTGTTTTCACGAGCACTTCACCAACAAGGACCATAGATTATGAAAATCGAAGAACAC
CATCACCATCACCATTCCAGCGGTAAGCTTATGTCCCCTATACTAGGTTATTGGAAAATTAAGGGCCTTG
TGCAACCCACTCGACTTCTTTTGGAATATCTTGAAGAAAAATATGAAGAGCATTTGTATGAGCGCGATGA
AGGTGATAAATGGCGAAACAAAAAGTTTGAATTGGGTTTGGAGTTTCCCAATCTTCCTTATTATATTGAT
GGTGATGTTAAATTAACACAGTCTATGGCCATCATACGTTATATAGCTGACAAGCACAACATGTTGGGTG
GTTGTCCAAAAGAGCGTGCAGAGATTTCAATGCTTGAAGGAGCGGTTTTGGATATTAGATACGGTGTTTC
GAGAATTGCATATAGTAAAGACTTTGAAACTCTCAAAGTTGATTTTCTTAGCAAGCTACCTGAAATGCTG
AAAATGTTCGAAGATCGTTTATGTCATAAAACATATTTAAATGGTGATCATGTAACCCATCCTGACTTCA
TGTTGTATGACGCTCTTGATGTTGTTTTATACATGGACCCAATGTGCCTGGATGCGTTCCCAAAATTAGT
TTGTTTTAAAAAACGTATTGAAGCTATCCCACAAATTGATAAGTACTTGAAATCCAGCAAGTATATAGCA
TGGCCTTTGCAGGGCTGGCAAGCCACGTTTGGTGGTGGCGACCATCCTCCAAAATCGGATCTGGAAGTTC
TGTTCCAGGGGCCCCTGTCCAGCGGTCTGGTTCCGCGTGGTTCCGGTACCGCGGCCCAGCCGGCCATGGC
TCTGTCTCGCGGTCTGCCGCGCGAACTGGCCGAAGCCGTAGCTGGCGGCCGTGTACTGGTGGTTGGTGCG
GGCGGTATCGGTTGCGAACTGCTGAAGAACCTGGTACTGACTGGCTTCTCTCACATTGATCTGATCGATC
TGGATACTATTGATGTTTCCAATCTGAATCGCCAATTTCTGTTTCAAAAGAAACATGTTGGCCGTTCCAA
AGCCCAGGTGGCAAAAGAAAGCGTGCTGCAGTTTTACCCGAAGGCGAACATCGTAGCTTACCACGATTCC
ATTATGAACCCGGACTACAACGTCGAATTTTTCCGCCAGTTCATTCTGGTAATGAACGCGCTGGACAACC
GTGCAGCTCGTAACCATGTTAACCGTATGTGTCTGGCGGCTGATGTACCGCTGATCGAATCTGGTACCGC
AGGTTACCTGGGCCAAGTGACGACCATCAAGAAAGGTGTTACCGAATGCTATGAGTGTCACCCGAAACCT
ACCCAGCGTACCTTCCCGGGTTGCACCATTCGTAACACCCCGTCCGAGCCGATTCACTGCATCGTCTGGG
CTAAATACCTGTTCAACCAGCTGTTCGGTGAAGAAGACGCCGACCAGGAAGTGAGCCCGGACCGCGCGGA
TCCTGAAGCGGCGTGGGAACCGACGGAAGCTGAAGCTCGCGCTCGTGCGTCCAACGAAGACGGTGATATC
AAACGCATCAGCACCAAAGAGTGGGCGAAATCTACTGGCTACGATCCAGTTAAACTGTTTACGAAACTGT
TCAAAGACGACATCCGTTATCTGCTGACGATGGACAAACTGTGGCGTAAACGTAAACCGCCGGTTCCACT
GGATTGGGCAGAAGTGCAGAGCCAGGGCGAAGAAACTAACGCATCCGACCAGCAGAATGAGCCACAGCTG
GGCCTGAAAGATCAGCAGGTCCTGGATGTGAAATCTTATGCACGTCTGTTCTCTAAATCCATCGAGACTC
TGCGTGTTCACCTGGCCGAAAAGGGTGACGGCGCGGAGCTGATCTGGGATAAAGATGACCCAAGCGCAAT
GGACTTCGTGACCTCCGCGGCGAACCTGCGTATGCACATTTTCAGCATGAACATGAAATCTCGTTTCGAC
ATCAAAAGCATGGCTGGCAACATCATCCCGGCAATCGCGACCACTAACGCCGTTATCGCTGGTCTGATTG
TTCTGGAAGGTCTGAAGATCCTGTCTGGCAAAATCGACCAGTGTCGCACCATTTTCCTGAATAAACAGCC
TAACCCGCGTAAGAAACTGCTGGTTCCGTGCGCACTGGACCCGCCGAACGCGGCCGCATA
[142 nt withheld, positions 2231-2372]
C
[98 nt withheld, positions 2374-2471]
AGTTTGTACTGGTGACGAAACTCAGTGTCTAGCTAGAGTGGC
[149 nt withheld, positions 2514-2662]
T
[41 nt withheld, positions 2664-2704]
T
[62 nt withheld, positions 2706-2767]
A
[35 nt withheld, positions 2769-2803]
CCTCCCTCAATCGGTTGAATGTCGCCCTTTTGTCTTTGGCGCTGGTAAACCATATGAA
[86 nt withheld, positions 2862-2947]
T
[54 nt withheld, positions 2949-3002]
CTAGCGCCGCCCTATACCTTGTCTGCCTCCCCGCGTTGCGTCGCGGTGCATGGAGCCGGGCCACCTCGAC
CTGAATGGAAGCCGGCGGCACCTCGCTAACGGATTCACCACTCCAAGAATTGGAGCCAATCAATTCTTGC
GGAGAACTGTGAATGCGCAAACCAACCCTTGGCAGAACATATCCATCGCGTCCGCCATCTCCAGCAGCCG
CACGCGGCGCATCTCGGGCAGCGTTGGGTCCTGGCCACGGGTGCGCATGATCGTGCTCCTGTCGTTGAGG
ACCCGGCTAGGCTGGCGGGGTTGCCTTACTGGTTAGCAGAATGAATCACCGATACGCGAGCGAACGTGAA
GCGACTGCTGCTGCAAAACGTCTGCGACCTGAGCAACAACATGAATGGTCTTCGGTTTCCGTGTTTCGTA
AAGTCTGGAAACGCGGAAGTCAGCGCCCTGCACCATTATGTTCCGGATCTGCATCGCAGGATGCTGCTGG
CTACCCTGTGGAACACCTACATCTGTATTAACGAAGCGCTGGCATTGACCCTGAGTGATTTTTCTCTGGT
CCCGCCGCATCCATACCGCCAGTTGTTTACCCTCACAACGTTCCAGTAACCGGGCATGTTCATCATCAGT
AACCCGTATCGTGAGCATCCTCTCTCGTTTCATCGGTATCATTACCCCCATGAACAGAAATCCCCCTTAC
ACGGAGGCATCAGTGACCAAACAGGAAAAAACCGCCCTTAACATGGCCCGCTTTATCAGAAGCCAGACAT
TAACGCTTCTGGAGAAACTCAACGAGCTGGACGCGGATGAACAGGCAGACATCTGTGAATCGCTTCACGA
CCACGCTGATGAGCTTTACCGCAGGATCCGCGAAATTGTAAGCGTTAATATTTTGTTAAAATTCGCGTTA
AATTTTTGTTAAATCAGCTCATTTTTTAACCAATAGGCCGAAATCGGCAAAATCCCTTATAAATCAAAAG
AATAGACCGAGATAGGGT
[37 nt withheld, positions 4001-4037]
AAAGAACGTGGACTCCAACGTCAAAGG
[49 nt withheld, positions 4065-4113]
T
[91 nt withheld, positions 4115-4205]
G
[124 nt withheld, positions 4207-4330]
CGCGGATCCTGCCTCGCGCGTTTCGGTGATGACGGTGAAAACCTCTGACACATGCAGCTCCCGGAGACGG
TCACAGCTTGTCTGTAAGCGGATGCCGGGAGCAGACAAGCCCGTCAGGGCGCGTCAGCGGGTGTTGGCGG
GTGTCGGGGCGCAGCCATGACCCAGTCACGTAGCGATAGCGGAGTGTATACTGGCTTAACTATGCGGCAT
CAGAGCAGATTGTACTGAGAGTGCACCATATGCGGTGTGAAATACCGCACAGATGCGTAAGGAGAAAATA
CCGCATCAGGCGCTCTTCCGCTTCCTCGCTCACTGACTCGCTGCGCTCGGTCGTTCGGCTGCGGCGAGCG
GTATCAGCTCACTCAAAGGCGGTAATACGGTTATCCACAGAATCAGGGGATAACGCAGGAAAGAACATGT
GAGCAAAAGGCCAGCAAAAGGCCAGGAACCGTAAAAAGGCCGCGTTGCTGGCGTTTTTCCATAGGCTCCG
CCCCCCTGACGAGCATCACAAAAATCGACGCTCAAGTCAGAGGTGGCGAAACCCGACAGGACTATAAAGA
TACCAGGGTTTCCCCCTGGAAGCTCCCTCGTGCGCTCTCCTGTTCCGACCCTGCCGCTTACCGGATACCT
GTCCGCCTTTCTCCCTTCGGGAAGCGTGGCGCTTTCTCATAGCTCACGCTGTAGGTATCTCAGTTCGGTG
TAGGTCGTTCGCTCCAAGCTGGGCTGTGTGCACGAACCCCCCGTTCAGCCCGACCGCTGCGCCTTATCCG
GTAACTATCGTCTTGAGTCCAACCCGGTAAGACACGACTTATCGCCACTGGCAGCAGCCACTGGTAACAG
GATTAGCAGAGCGAGGTATGTAGGCGGTGCTACAGAGTTCTTGAAGTGGTGGCCTAACTACGGCTACACT
AGAAGGACAGTATTTGGTATCTGCGCTCTGCTGAAGCCAGTTACCTTCGGAAAAAGAGTTGGTAGCTCTT
GATCCGGCAAACAAACCACCGCTGGTAGCGGTGGTTTTTTTGTTTGCAAGCAGCAGATTACGCGCAGAAA
AAAAGGATCTCAAGAAGATCCTTTGATCTTTTCTACGGGGTCTGACGCTCAGTGGAACGAAAACTCACGT
TAAGGGATTTTGGTCATGAGATTATCAAAAAGGATCTTCACCTAGATCCTTTTAAATTAAAAATGAAGTT
TTAAATCAATCTAAAGTATATATGAGTAAACTTGGTCTGACAGTTACCAATGCTTAATCAGTGAGGCACC
TATCTCAGCGATCTGTCTATTTCGTTCATCCATAGTTGCCTGACTCCCCGTCGTGTAGATAACTACGATA
CGGGAGGGCTTACCATCTGGCCCCAGTGCTGCAATGATACCGCGAGACCCACGCTCACCGGCTCCAGATT
TATCAGCAATAAACCAGCCAGCCGGAAGGGCCGAGCGCAGAAGTGGTCCTGCAACTTTATCCGCCTCCAT
CCAGTCTATTAATTGTTGCCGGGAAGCTAGAGTAAGTAGTTCGCCAGTTAATAGTTTGCGCAACGTTGTT
GCCATTGCTGCAGGCATCGTGGTGTCACGCTCGTCGTTTGGTATGGCTTCATTCAGCTCCGGTTCCCAAC
GATCAAGGCGAGTTACATGATCCCCCATGTTGTGCAAAAAAGCGGTTAGCTCCTTCGGTCCTCCGATCGT
TGTCAGAAGTAAGTTGGCCGCAGTGTTATCACTCATGGTTATGGCAGCACTGCATAATTCTCTTACTGTC
ATGCCATCCGTAAGATGCTTTTCTGTGACTGGTGAGTACTCAACCAAGTCATTCTGAGAATAGTGTATGC
GGCGACCGAGTTGCTCTTGCCCGGCGTCAACACGGGATAATACCGCGCCACATAGCAGAACTTTAAAAGT
GCTCATCATTGGAAAACGTTCTTCGGGGCGAAAACTCTCAAGGATCTTACCGCTGTTGAGATCCAGTTCG
ATGTAACCCACTCGTGCACCCAACTGATCTTCAGCATCTTTTACTTTCACCAGCGTTTCTGGGTGAGCAA
AAACAGGAAGGCAAAATGCCGCAAAAAAGGGAATAAGGGCGACACGGAAATGTTGAATACTCATACTCTT
CCTTTTTCAATATTATTGAAGCATTTATCAGGGTTATTGTCTCATGAGCGGATACATATTTGAATGTATT
TAGAAAAATAAACAAATAGGGGTTCCGCGCACATTTCCCCGAAAAGTGCCACCTGACGTCTAAGAAACCA
TTATTATCATGACATTAACCTATAAAAATAGGCGTATCACGAGGCCCTTTCGTCTTCAAGAATTCCCGAC
ACCATCGAATGGTGCAAAACCTTTCGCGGTATGGCATGATAGCGCCCGGAAGAGAGTCAATTCAGGGTGG
TGAATGTGAAACCAGTAACGTTATACGATGTCGCAGAGTATGCCGGTGTCTCTTATCAGACCGTTTCCCG
CGTGGTGAACCAGGCCAGCCACGTTTCTGCGAAAACGCGGGAAAAAGTGGAAGCGGCGATGGCGGAGCTG
AATTACATTCCCAACCGCGTGGCACAACAACTGGCGGGCAAACAGTCGTTGCTGATTGGCGTTGCCACCT
CCAGTCTGGCCCTGCACGCGCCGTCGCAAATTGTCGCGGCGATTAAATCTCGCGCCGATCAACTGGGTGC
CAGCGTGGTGGTGTCGATGGTAGAACGAAGCGGCGTCGAAGCCTGTAAAGCGGCGGTGCACAATCTTCTC
GCGCAACGCGTCAGTGGGCTGATCATTAACTATCCGCTGGATGACCAGGATGCCATTGCTGTGGAAGCTG
CCTGCACTAATGTTCCGGCGTTATTTCTTGATGTCTCTGACCAGACACCCATCAACAGTATTATTTTCTC
CCATGAAGACGGTACGCGACTGGGCGTGGAGCATCTGGTCGCATTGGGTCACCAGCAAATCGCGCTGTTA
GCGGGCCCATTAAGTTCTGTCTCGGCGCGTCTGCGTCTGGCTGGCTGGCATAAATATCTCACTCGCAATC
AAATTCAGCCGATAGCGGAACGGGAAGGCGACTGGAGTGCCATGTCCGGTTTTCAACAAACCATGCAAAT
GCTGAATGAGGGCATCGTTCCCACTGCGATGCTGGTTGCCAACGATCAGATGGCGCTGGGCGCAATGCGC
GCCATTACCGAGTCCGGGCTGCGCGTTGGTGCGGATATCTCGGTAGTGGGATACGACGATACCGAAGACA
GCTCATGTTATATCCCGCCGTTAACCACCATCAAACAGGATTTTCGCCTGCTGGGGCAAACCAGCGTGGA
CCGCTTGCTGCAACTCTCTCAGGGCCAGGCGGTGAAGGGCAATCAGCTGTTGCCCGTCTCACTGGTGAAA
AGAAAAACCACCCTGGCGCCCAATACGCAAACCGCCTCTCCCCGCGCGTTGGCCGATTCATTAATGCAGC
TGGCACGACAGGTTTCCCGACTGGAAAGCGGGCAGTGAGCGCAACGCAATTAATGTAAGTTAGCTCACTC
ATTAGGCACAATTCTCATGTTTGACAGCTTATCATCGACTGCACGGTGCACCAATGCTTCTGGCGTCAGG
CAGCCATCGGAAGCTGTGGTATGGCTGTGCAGGTCGTAAATCACTGCATAATTCGTGTCGCTCAAGGCGC
ACTCCCGTTCTGGATAATGTTTTTTGCGCCGACATCATAACGGTTCTGGCAAATATTCTGAAATGAGCTG
