>Addgene plasmid #109787 | pHH0103_UBA2_ThiF | depositor partial sequence | sequence record 206739 | pHH0103_UBA2_ThiF sequence 1335 bps
GGCCCAGCCGGCCATGGCTCTGTCTCGCGGTCTGCCGCGCGAACTGGCCGAAGCCGTAGCTGGCGGCCGT
GTACTGGTGGTTGGTGCGGGCGGTATCGGTTGCGAACTGCTGAAGAACCTGGTACTGACTGGCTTCTCTC
ACATTGATCTGATCGATCTGGATACTATTGATGTTTCCAATCTGAATCGCCAATTTCTGTTTCAAAAGAA
ACATGTTGGCCGTTCCAAAGCCCAGGTGGCAAAAGAAAGCGTGCTGCAGTTTTACCCGAAGGCGAACATC
GTAGCTTACCACGATTCCATTATGAACCCGGACTACAACGTCGAATTTTTCCGCCAGTTCATTCTGGTAA
TGAACGCGCTGGACAACCGTGCAGCTCGTAACCATGTTAACCGTATGTGTCTGGCGGCTGATGTACCGCT
GATCGAATCTGGTACCGCAGGTTACCTGGGCCAAGTGACGACCATCAAGAAAGGTGTTACCGAATGCTAT
GAGTGTCACCCGAAACCTACCCAGCGTACCTTCCCGGGTTGCACCATTCGTAACACCCCGTCCGAGCCGA
TTCACTGCATCGTCTGGGCTAAATACCTGTTCAACCAGCTGTTCGGTGAAGAAGACGCCGACCAGGAAGT
GAGCCCGGACCGCGCGGATCCTGAAGCGGCGTGGGAACCGACGGAAGCTGAAGCTCGCGCTCGTGCGTCC
AACGAAGACGGTGATATCAAACGCATCAGCACCAAAGAGTGGGCGAAATCTACTGGCTACGATCCAGTTA
AACTGTTTACGAAACTGTTCAAAGACGACATCCGTTATCTGCTGACGATGGACAAACTGTGGCGTAAACG
TAAACCGCCGGTTCCACTGGATTGGGCAGAAGTGCAGAGCCAGGGCGAAGAAACTAACGCATCCGACCAG
CAGAATGAGCCACAGCTGGGCCTGAAAGATCAGCAGGTCCTGGATGTGAAATCTTATGCACGTCTGTTCT
CTAAATCCATCGAGACTCTGCGTGTTCACCTGGCCGAAAAGGGTGACGGCGCGGAGCTGATCTGGGATAA
AGATGACCCAAGCGCAATGGACTTCGTGACCTCCGCGGCGAACCTGCGTATGCACATTTTCAGCATGAAC
ATGAAATCTCGTTTCGACATCAAAAGCATGGCTGGCAACATCATCCCGGCAATCGCGACCACTAACGCCG
TTATCGCTGGTCTGATTGTTCTGGAAGGTCTGAAGATCCTGTCTGGCAAAATCGACCAGTGTCGCACCAT
TTTCCTGAATAAACAGCCTAACCCGCGTAAGAAACTGCTGGTTCCGTGCGCACTGGACCCGCCGAACGCG
GCCGC
